Addgene plasmid #221576: POC1429
Purpose: Plasmid containing the Insert 4 to be assembled in POC1430 using the site-selective methylation protection approach
Depositing lab: Christopher A. O'Callaghan. Depositing organization: University of Oxford. Publication: UniClo: scarless hierarchical DNA assembly without sequence constraint. Flores-Fernandez CN, Lin D, Robins K, O'Callaghan CA. Nucleic Acids Res. 2025 Jun 20;53(12):gkaf548. doi: 10.1093/nar/gkaf548. PubMed 40548934.
Backbone
  Vector backbone: pICH47732
  Backbone manufacturer: Self-made
  Backbone size w/o insert (bp): 4325
  Total vector size (bp): 5214
  Vector type: Synthetic Biology
Growth in bacteria
  Bacterial resistance: Kanamycin, 50 μg/mL
  Growth temperature: 37°C
  Growth strain: DH5alpha
  Copy number: High Copy
Gene/Insert
  Gene/Insert name: DNA fragment flanked by methylation-protectable BsaI sites and containing one always-methylable internal BsaI site
  Insert size (bp): 889
Terms and licenses: Academic/Nonprofit Terms; Industry Terms: Not Available to Industry
Depositor comments: The DH10B strain should be used for expression of this plasmid.
How to cite: POC1429 was a gift from Christopher A. O'Callaghan (Addgene plasmid # 221576 ; http://n2t.net/addgene:221576 ; RRID:Addgene_221576)
