[The description below was written by a language model from this plasmid's Addgene catalogue record and pLannotate feature annotations shown in this document.]
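Description:
POC1429 is a synthetic biology donor plasmid of about 5.2 kb, built on a self-made derivative of the pICH47732 backbone. It serves as a part-carrying vector in the UniClo system, a scarless hierarchical DNA assembly method designed to work without sequence constraints. Its payload, "Insert 4", is an 889 bp DNA fragment flanked by BsaI sites that can be protected by methylation, and it also contains one internal BsaI site that is always methylable. In the site-selective methylation protection approach, methylation determines which BsaI sites are blocked and which remain cleavable. This lets a fragment with an internal recognition site for the Type IIS enzyme be released and joined without being cut internally. The fragment is intended for assembly into the product plasmid POC1430. The record does not say what the insert encodes. The annotation detects only a partial match to the human C16orf89 coding sequence in this region, and no promoter or expression cassette is annotated for it.

The backbone has the features of a binary-type vector. Nopaline C58 T-DNA left and right border repeats bracket the insert region. An incP oriV with its trfA replication initiator gene provides broad-host-range replication, and a high-copy ColE1/pUC-type origin supports propagation in E. coli. Selection is by kanamycin, through an aphA-3 aminoglycoside phosphotransferase gene driven by the bla (AmpR) promoter. A very short TetR fragment is also annotated and is probably a backbone remnant. The catalogue lists DH5alpha as the growth strain, whereas the depositor comments recommend DH10B.
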