Features (pLannotate 1.2.2; 9 found; start..end, strand, type, name):
    142..378     -  CDS            C16orf89 (fragment): CP089_HUMAN - Experimental evidence at protein level: Swiss-Prot protein existence level 1. From Homo sapiens (Human).
    986..1010    +  misc_feature   RB T-DNA repeat: right border repeat from nopaline C58 T-DNA
   1122..1142    -  CDS            TetR (fragment): tetracycline resistance regulatory protein; tetR
   1169..2314    -  CDS            trfA: TRFA_ECOLX - Experimental evidence at protein level: Swiss-Prot protein existence level 1. Also involved in plasmid copy number control, promoting intermolecular coupling of protein bound iterons at oriV, which inhibits replication initiation. From Escherichia coli.
   2650..3238    -  rep_origin     ori: high-copy-number ColE1/pMB1/pBR322/pUC origin of replication
   3409..4203    -  CDS            KanR: aminoglycoside phosphotransferase; aphA-3; confers resistance to kanamycin
   4204..4308    -  promoter       AmpR promoter: bla
   4395..5026    -  rep_origin     oriV: incP origin of replication
   5118..5142    +  misc_feature   LB T-DNA repeat: left border repeat from nopaline C58 T-DNA
>Addgene plasmid #221576 | POC1429 | addgene full sequence | sequence record 465760 | Addgene NGS Result
CACTCTGTGGTGCAGTACCTCTCACGACTTGGTCTCATAGACCAGGGCGGGGTGACGGGTGATCCCAGTC
CTCGCAGTGAATTCCGGGCAGCAAAATTCAAAACACATGCGGCCAAGGCCGGGCACGGTGGTTCACGCCT
GTAATCCCAGCACTTTGGGAGGTCGAGGCGGGCGATCACCTGAGGTCGGGAGCTCGAGACCAACCTGACC
AACATGGGGAAATCCCGTCTCTACTAAAAATATAAAATTAGACGGGCTTGGTGGTGAATGCCTGTAATCC
CAGCTAGTCGGGAGGCTGAGGCAGGAGAATCGCTTAAACCTTGGAGGCGGAGGTTGCGGTGAGCCGAGAT
CGCGCCATTGCACTTCAGCCTGGGCAACAAGAGGGAAAACTCCGTCGCAAAAACTTTCGGGGGCGGAGCG
GAGCCCCGCCCTGGGTTATGTAAGCGACCGCGCTGGGCCGTTTCTCTTTCTTTTCCGGACCCTGCAGTGG
CGCCTAAAGTCTGAGAGAGGGAAGTCGCCTCTGTGCTCGTGAGTGCATGGGGTATAAGGCAAGTGCTGAG
GGAGAAAACGTAGTTGATGGGGTAGAGCAGACGGGGTTGGAGGTGGGGTGGAGGGGGAGGGCTTTGGACA
GAAGACCTGGGAGGCTTGGTGGGGGAGGGGCGCCCAGGCCTGGGCACTAAGAAACAAGTCCCCTGGAGCT
CAAGACCATCTCGGCCTCCCCTAGCCCAAGAGAGGACTGGCTTCATGACTCCCTGAAACCATTTCTAAAT
GCCTTAGAACAAACCTTGCATATTCATTATTGTTATTGAACTATTAAAAGTCTTTTTTGGGGGCGAGCTG
AATCAGATCCTTTGCTGGAGCTGGCACACGGAGGAAGTCCTGGAGGGAGGGTAGACACCGTGGAGGTAAG
GGCTTGGGACCTGTGTCAGGTGAGACCAAGTCGTGAGAGGTACTGCACCACGAAGTGGTTTAAACTATCA
GTGTTTGACAGGATATATTGGCGGGTAAACCTAAGAGAAAAGAGCGTTTATTAGAATAATCGGATATTTA
AAAGGGCGTGAAAAGGTTTATCCGTTCGTCCATTTGTATGTGCATGCCAACCACAGGGTTCCCCAGATCA
GGCGCTGGCTGCTGAACCCCCAGCCGGAACTGACCCCACAAGGCCCTAGCGTTTGCAATGCACCAGGTCA
TCATTGACCCAGGCGTGTTCCACCAGGCCGCTGCCTCGCAACTCTTCGCAGGCTTCGCCGACCTGCTCGC
GCCACTTCTTCACGCGGGTGGAATCCGATCCGCACATGAGGCGGAAGGTTTCCAGCTTGAGCGGGTACGG
CTCCCGGTGCGAGCTGAAATAGTCGAACATCCGTCGGGCCGTCGGCGACAGCTTGCGGTACTTCTCCCAT
ATGAATTTCGTGTAGTGGTCGCCAGCAAACAGCACGACGATTTCCTCGTCGATCAGGACCTGGCAACGGG
ACGTTTTCTTGCCACGGTCCAGGACGCGGAAGCGGTGCAGCAGCGACACCGATTCCAGGTGCCCAACGCG
GTCGGACGTGAAGCCCATCGCCGTCGCCTGTAGGCGCGACAGGCATTCCTCGGCCTTCGTGTAATACCGG
CCATTGATCGACCAGCCCAGGTCCTGGCAAAGCTCGTAGAACGTGAAGGTGATCGGCTCGCCGATAGGGG
TGCGCTTCGCGTACTCCAACACCTGCTGCCACACCAGTTCGTCATCGTCGGCCCGCAGCTCGACGCCGGT
GTAGGTGATCTTCACGTCCTTGTTGACGTGGAAAATGACCTTGTTTTGCAGCGCCTCGCGCGGGATTTTC
TTGTTGCGCGTGGTGAACAGGGCAGAGCGGGCCGTGTCGTTTGGCATCGCTCGCATCGTGTCCGGCCACG
GCGCAATATCGAACAAGGAAAGCTGCATTTCCTTGATCTGCTGCTTCGTGTGTTTCAGCAACGCGGCCTG
CTTGGCCTCGCTGACCTGTTTTGCCAGGTCCTCGCCGGCGGTTTTTCGCTTCTTGGTCGTCATAGTTCCT
CGCGTGTCGATGGTCATCGACTTCGCCAAACCTGCCGCCTCCTGTTCAAGACGACGCGAACGCTCCACGG
CGGCCGATGGCGCGGGCAGGGCAGGGGGAGCCAGTTGCACGCTGTCGCGCTCGATCTTGGCCGTAGCTTG
CTGGACCATCGAGCCGACGGACTGGAAGGTTTCGCGGGGCGCACGCATGACGGTGCGGCTTGCGATGGTT
TCGGCATCCTCGGCGGAAAACCCCGCGTCGATCAGTTCTTGCCTGTATGCCTTCCGGTCAAACGTCCGAT
TCATTCACCCTCCTTGCGGGATTGCCCCGACTCACGCCGGGGCAATGTGCCCTTATTCCTGATTTGACCC
GCCTGGTGCCTTGGTGTCCAGATAATCCACCTTATCGGCAATGAAGTCGGTCCCGTAGACCGTCTGGCCG
TCCTTCTCGTACTTGGTATTCCGAATCTTGCCCTGCACGAATACCAGCGACCCCTTGCCCAAATACTTGC
CGTGGGCCTCGGCCTGAGAGCCAAAACACTTGATGCGGAAGAAGTCGGTGCGCTCCTGCTTGTCGCCGGC
ATCGTTGCGCCACATCTAGGATCTGCCAGGAACCGTAAAAAGGCCGCGTTGCTGGCGTTTTTCCATAGGC
TCCGCCCCCCTGACGAGCATCACAAAAATCGACGCTCAAGTCAGAGGTGGCGAAACCCGACAGGACTATA
AAGATACCAGGCGTTTCCCCCTGGAAGCTCCCTCGTGCGCTCTCCTGTTCCGACCCTGCCGCTTACCGGA
TACCTGTCCGCCTTTCTCCCTTCGGGAAGCGTGGCGCTTTCTCATAGCTCACGCTGTAGGTATCTCAGTT
CGGTGTAGGTCGTTCGCTCCAAGCTGGGCTGTGTGCACGAACCCCCCGTTCAGCCCGACCGCTGCGCCTT
ATCCGGTAACTATCGTCTTGAGTCCAACCCGGTAAGACACGACTTATCGCCACTGGCAGCAGCCACTGGT
AACAGGATTAGCAGAGCGAGGTATGTAGGCGGTGCTACAGAGTTCTTGAAGTGGTGGCCTAACTACGGCT
ACACTAGAAGAACAGTATTTGGTATCTGCGCTCTGCTGAAGCCAGTTACCTTCGGAAAAAGAGTTGGTAG
CTCTTGATCCGGCAAACAAACCACCGCTGGTAGCGGTGGTTTTTTTGTTTGCAAGCAGCAGATTACGCGC
AGAAAAAAAGGATCTCAAGAAGATCCTTTGATCTTTTCTACGGGGTCTGACGCTCAGTGGAACGAAAACT
CACGTTAAGGGATTTTGGTCATGAGATTATCAAAAAGGATCTTCACCTAGATCCTTTTAAATTAAAAATG
AAGTTTTAAATCAATCTAAAGTATATATGAGTAAACTTGGTCTGACAGCTAAAACAATTCATCCAGTAAA
ATATAATATTTTATTTTCTCCCAATCAGGCTTGATCCCCAGTAAGTCAAAAAATAGCTCGACATACTGTT
CTTCCCCGATATCCTCCCTGAGCGACCGGACGCAGAAGGCAATGTCATACCACTTGTCCGCCCTGCCGCT
TCTCCCAAGATCAATAAAGCCACTTACTTTGCCATCTTTCACAAAGATGTTGCTGTCTCCCAGGTCGCCG
TGGGAAAAGACAAGTTCCTCTTCGGGCTTTTCCGTCTTTAAAAAATCATACAGCTCGCGCGGATCTTTAA
ATGGAGTGTCCTCTTCCCAGTTTTCGCAATCCACATCGGCCAGATCGTTATTCAGTAAGTAATCCAATTC
GGCTAAGCGGCTGTCTAAGCTATTCGTATAGGGACAATCCGATATGTCGATGGAGTGAAAGAGCCTGATG
CACTCCGCATACAGCTCGATAATCTTTTCAGGGCTTTGTTCATCTTCATACTCTTCCGAGCAAAGGACGC
CATCGGCCTCACTCATGAGCAGATTGCTCCAGCCATCATGCCGTTCAAAGTGCAGGACCTTTGGAACAGG
CAGCTTTCCTTCCAGCCATAGCATCATGTCCTTTTCCCGTTCCACATCATAGGTGGTCCCTTTATACCGG
CTGTCCGTCATTTTTAAATATAGGTTTTCATTTTCTCCCACCAGCTTATATACCTTAGCAGGAGACATTC
CTTCCGTATCTTTTACGCAGCGGTATTTTTCGATCAGTTTTTTCAATTCCGGTGATATTCTCATTTTAGC
CATACTCTTCCTTTTTCAATATTATTGAAGCATTTATCAGGGTTATTGTCTCATGAGCGGATACATATTT
GAATGTATTTAGAAAAATAAACAAATAGGGGTTCCGCGCACGAATTGGCCAGCGCTGCCATTTTTGGGGT
GAGGCCGTTCGCGGCCGAGGGGCGCAGCCCCTGGGGGGATGGGAGGCCCGCGTTAGCGGGCCGGGAGGGT
TCGAGAAGGGGGGGCACCCCCCTTCGGCGTGCGCGGTCACGCGCACAGGGCGCAGCCCTGGTTAAAAACA
AGGTTTATAAATATTGGTTTAAAAGCAGGTTAAAAGACAGGTTAGCGGTGGCCGAAAAACGGGCGGAAAC
CCTTGCAAATGCTGGATTTTCTGCCTGTGGACAGCCCCTCAAATGTCAATAGGTGCGCCCCTCATCTGTC
AGCACTCTGCCCCTCAAGTGTCAAGGATCGCGCCCCTCATCTGTCAGTAGTCGCGCCCCTCAAGTGTCAA
TACCGCAGGGCACTTATCCCCAGGCTTGTCCACATCATCTGTGGGAAACTCGCGTAAAATCAGGCGTTTT
CGCCGATTTGCGAGGCTGGCCAGCTCCACGTCGCCGGCCGAAATCGAGCCTGCCCCTCATCTGTCAACGC
CGCGCCGGGTGAGTCGGCCCCTCAAGTGTCAACGTCCGCCCCTCATCTGTCAGTGAGGGCCAAGTTTTCC
GCGAGGTATCCACAACGCCGGCGGCCGCGGTGTCTCGCACACGGCTTCGACGGCGTTTCTGGCGCGTTTG
CAGGGCCATAGACGGCCGCCAGCCCAGCGGCGAGGGCAACCAGCCCGGTGAGCGTCGCAAAGGAGATCCT
GATCTGACTGATGGGCTGCCTGTATCGAGTGGTGATTTTGTGCCGAGCTGCCGGTCGGGGAGCTGTTGGC
TGGCTGGTGGCAGGATATATTGTGGTGTAAACAAATTGACGCTTAGACAACTTAATAACACATTGCGGAC
GTTTTTAATGTACTGGGGTGGATGCAGTGGGCCC
